>Addgene plasmid #101779 | H14-MBP-SUMO-Cys-Linker-BAF_G47E | addgene full sequence | sequence record 199654 | Addgene NGS Result
CTCGAGAAATCATAAAAAATTTATTTGCTTTGTGAGCGGATAACAATTATAATAGATTCAATTGTGAGCG
GATAACAATTTCACACAGAATTCATTAAAGAGGAGAAATTAACCATGAGCAAGCATCACCATCATTCAGG
CCATCACCATACCGGACACCACCATCATTCAGGCAGTCATCACCATACCGGGAAAACTGAAGAAGGTAAA
CTGGTAATCTGGATTAACGGCGATAAAGGCTATAACGGTCTCGCTGAAGTCGGTAAGAAATTCGAGAAAG
ATACCGGAATTAAAGTCACCGTTGAGCATCCGGATAAACTGGAAGAGAAATTCCCACAGGTTGCGGCAAC
TGGCGATGGCCCTGACATTATCTTCTGGGCACACGACCGCTTTGGTGGCTACGCTCAATCTGGCCTGTTG
GCTGAAATCACCCCGGACAAAGCGTTCCAGGACAAGCTGTATCCGTTTACCTGGGATGCCGTACGTTACA
ACGGCAAGCTGATTGCTTACCCGATCGCTGTTGAAGCGTTATCGCTGATTTATAACAAAGATCTGCTGCC
GAACCCGCCAAAAACCTGGGAAGAGATCCCGGCGCTGGATAAAGAACTGAAAGCGAAAGGTAAGAGCGCG
CTGATGTTCAACCTGCAAGAACCGTACTTCACCTGGCCGCTGATTGCTGCTGACGGGGGTTATGCGTTCA
AGTATGAAAACGGCAAGTACGACATTAAAGACGTGGGCGTGGATAACGCTGGCGCGAAAGCGGGTCTGAC
CTTCCTGGTTGACCTGATTAAAAACAAACACATGAATGCAGACACTGATTACTCCATCGCAGAAGCTGCC
TTTAATAAAGGCGAAACAGCGATGACCATCAACGGCCCGTGGGCATGGTCCAACATCGACACCAGCAAAG
TGAATTATGGTGTAACGGTACTGCCGACCTTCAAGGGTCAACCATCCAAACCGTTCGTTGGCGTGCTGAG
CGCAGGTATTAACGCCGCCAGTCCGAACAAAGAGCTGGCAAAAGAGTTCCTCGAAAACTATCTGCTGACT
GATGAAGGTCTGGAAGCGGTTAATAAAGACAAACCGCTGGGTGCCGTAGCGCTGAAGTCTTACGAGGAAG
AGTTGGCGAAAGATCCACGTATTGCCGCCACCATGGAAAACGCCCAGAAAGGTGAAATCATGCCGAACAT
CCCGCAGATGTCCGCTTTCTGGTATGCCGTGCGTACTGCGGTGATCAACGCCGCCAGCGGTCGTCAGACT
GTCGATGAAGCCCTGAAAGACGCGCAGACTAATTCGAGCTCAGGTGAAGATGAAAGTGGAGGCTCTGCTG
CGGGTGGCGAAGAAGATAAGAAACCGGCAGGTGGCGAAGGTGGCGGTGCCCATATCAACCTGAAAGTGAA
AGGTCAAGACGGCAACGAAGTCTTTTTCCGCATCAAACGTTCTACCCAGCTGAAAAAGCTGATGAACGCA
TACTGTGACCGTCAGTCTGTAGACATGACCGCAATTGCTTTCCTGTTTGATGGTCGTCGCCTGCGTGCGG
AACAGACCCCGGATGAACTGGAGATGGAAGATGGCGACGAAATCGACGCAATGCTGCACCAGACTGGTGG
CGCCGTTTGTGGAAGTGGCAGTACTGGTTCCGGCAGCTCCGGCAGCGGCGGCGGGAGTAGCGGATCATCT
ACAGGGACCACCACCGGTATGACAACCTCCCAAAAGCACCGAGACTTCGTGGCAGAGCCCATGGGGGAGA
AGCCAGTGGGGAGCCTGGCTGGGATTGGTGAAGTCCTGGGCAAGAAGCTGGAGGAAAGGGGTTTTGACAA
GGCCTATGTTGTCCTTGAACAGTTTCTGGTGCTAAAGAAAGATGAAGACCTCTTCCGGGAATGGCTGAAA
GACACTTGTGGCGCCAACGCCAAGCAGTCCCGGGACTGCTTCGGATGCCTTCGAGAGTGGTGTGATGCCT
TCTTGTAGGGATCCAGCGGCCGCACATCACCATCACCATCACTAAGCTTAATTAGCTGAGCTTGGACTCC
TGTTGATAGATCCAGTAATGACCTCAGAACTCCATCTGGATTTGTTCAGAACGCTCGGTTGCCGCCGGGC
GTTTTTTATTGGTGAGAATCCAAGCTAGCCATGAAAATAAACTGTCTGCTTACATAAACAGTAATACAAG
GGGTGTTATGAGCCATATTCAACGGGAAACGTCTTGCTCTAGGCCGCGATTAAATTCCAACATGGATGCT
GATTTATATGGGTATAAATGGGCTCGCGATAATGTCGGGCAATCAGGTGCGACAATCTATCGATTGTATG
GGAAGCCCGATGCGCCAGAGTTGTTTCTGAAACATGGCAAAGGTAGCGTTGCCAATGATGTTACAGATGA
GATGGTCAGACTAAACTGGCTGACGGAATTTATGCCTCTTCCGACCATCAAGCATTTTATCCGTACTCCT
GATGATGCTTGGTTACTCACGACTGCGATCCCCGGCAAAACAGCATTCCAGGTATTAGAAGAATATCCTG
ATTCAGGTGAAAATATTGTTGATGCGCTGGCAGTGTTCCTGCGCCGGTTGCATTCGATTCCTGTTTGTAA
TTGTCCTTTTAACAGCGATCGCGTATTTCGTCTCGCTCAGGCGCAATCACGAATGAATAACGGTTTGGTT
GATGCGAGTGATTTTGATGACGAGCGTAATGGCTGGCCTGTTGAACAAGTCTGGAAAGAAATGCACAAAC
TTTTGCCATTCTCACCGGATTCAGTCGTCACTCATGGTGATTTCTCACTTGATAACCTTATTTTTGACGA
GGGGAAATTAATAGGTTGTATTGATGTTGGACGAGTCGGAATCGCAGACCGATACCAGGATCTTGCCATC
CTATGGAACTGCCTCGGTGAGTTTTCTCCTTCATTACAGAAACGGCTTTTTCAAAAATATGGTATTGATA
ATCCTGATATGAATAAATTGCAGTTTCATTTGATGCTCGATGAGTTTTTCTAAGAATTAATTCATGGGCA
AATATTATACGCAAGGCGACAAGGTGCTGATGCCGCTGGCGATTCAGGTTCATCATGCCGTTTGTGATGG
CTTCCATGTCGGCAGAATGCTTAATGAATTACAACAGTACTGCGATGAGTGGCAGGGCGGGGCGTAATTT
TTTTAAGGCAGTTATTGGTGCCCTTAAACGCCTGGGGTAATGACTCTCTAGCTTGAGGCATCAAATAAAA
CGAAAGGCTCAGTCGAAAGACTGGGCCTTTCGTTTTATCTGTTGTTTGTCGGTGAACGCTCTCCTGAGTA
GGACAAATCCGCCCTCTAGATTACGTGCAGTCGATGATAAGCTGTCAAACATGAGAATTGTGCCTAATGA
GTGAGCTAACTTACATTAATTGCGTTGCGCTCACTGCCCGCTTTCCAGTCGGGAAACCTGTCGTGCCAGC
TGCATTAATGAATCGGCCAACGCGCGGGGAGAGGCGGTTTGCGTATTGGGCGCCAGGGTGGTTTTTCTTT
TCACCAGTGAGACGGGCAACAGCTGATTGCCCTTCACCGCCTGGCCCTGAGAGAGTTGCAGCAAGCGGTC
CACGCTGGTTTGCCCCAGCAGGCGAAAATCCTGTTTGATGGTGGTTAACGGCGGGATATAACATGAGCTG
TCTTCGGTATCGTCGTATCCCACTACCGAGATATCCGCACCAACGCGCAGCCCGGACTCGGTAATGGCGC
GCATTGCGCCCAGCGCCATCTGATCGTTGGCAACCAGCATCGCAGTGGGAACGATGCCCTCATTCAGCAT
TTGCATGGTTTGTTGAAAACCGGACATGGCACTCCAGTCGCCTTCCCGTTCCGCTATCGGCTGAATTTGA
TTGCGAGTGAGATATTTATGCCAGCCAGCCAGACGCAGACGCGCCGAGACAGAACTTAATGGGCCCGCTA
ACAGCGCGATTTGCTGGTGACCCAATGCGACCAGATGCTCCACGCCCAGTCGCGTACCGTCTTCATGGGA
GAAAATAATACTGTTGATGGGTGTCTGGTCAGAGACATCAAGAAATAACGCCGGAACATTAGTGCAGGCA
GCTTCCACAGCAATGGCATCCTGGTCATCCAGCGGATAGTTAATGATCAGCCCACTGACGCGTTGCGCGA
GAAGATTGTGCACCGCCGCTTTACAGGCTTCGACGCCGCTTCGTTCTACCATCGACACCACCACGCTGGC
ACCCAGTTGATCGGCGCGAGATTTAATCGCCGCGACAATTTGCGACGGCGCGTGCAGGGCCAGACTGGAG
GTGGCAACGCCAATCAGCAACGACTGTTTGCCCGCCAGTTGTTGTGCCACGCGGTTGGGAATGTAATTCA
GCTCCGCCATCGCCGCTTCCACTTTTTCCCGCGTTTTCGCAGAAACGTGGCTGGCCTGGTTCACCACGCG
GGAAACGGTCTGATAAGAGACACCGGCATACTCTGCGACATCGTATAACGTTACTGGTTTCACATTCACC
ACCCTGAATTGACTCTCTTCCGGGCGCTATCATGCCATACCGCGAAAGGTTTTGCACCATTCGATGGTGT
CGGAATTTCGGGCAGCGTTGGGTCCTGGCCACGGGTGCGCATGATCTAGAGCTGCCTCGCGCGTTTCGGT
GATGACGGTGAAAACCTCTGACACATGCAGCTCCCGGAGACGGTCACAGCTTGTCTGTAAGCGGATGCCG
GGAGCAGACAAGCCCGTCAGGGCGCGTCAGCGGGTGTTGGCGGGTGTCGGGGCGCAGCCATGACCCAGTC
ACGTAGCGATAGCGGAGTGTATACTGGCTTAACTATGCGGCATCAGAGCAGATTGTACTGAGAGTGCACC
ATATGCGGTGTGAAATACCGCACAGATGCGTAAGGAGAAAATACCGCATCAGGCGCTCTTCCGCTTCCTC
GCTCACTGACTCGCTGCGCTCGGTCGTTCGGCTGCGGCGAGCGGTATCAGCTCACTCAAAGGCGGTAATA
CGGTTATCCACAGAATCAGGGGATAACGCAGGAAAGAACATGTGAGCAAAAGGCCAGCAAAAGGCCAGGA
ACCGTAAAAAGGCCGCGTTGCTGGCGTTTTTCCATAGGCTCCGCCCCCCTGACGAGCATCACAAAAATCG
ACGCTCAAGTCAGAGGTGGCGAAACCCGACAGGACTATAAAGATACCAGGCGTTTCCCCCTGGAAGCTCC
CTCGTGCGCTCTCCTGTTCCGACCCTGCCGCTTACCGGATACCTGTCCGCCTTTCTCCCTTCGGGAAGCG
TGGCGCTTTCTCATAGCTCACGCTGTAGGTATCTCAGTTCGGTGTAGGTCGTTCGCTCCAAGCTGGGCTG
TGTGCACGAACCCCCCGTTCAGCCCGACCGCTGCGCCTTATCCGGTAACTATCGTCTTGAGTCCAACCCG
GTAAGACACGACTTATCGCCACTGGCAGCAGCCACTGGTAACAGGATTAGCAGAGCGAGGTATGTAGGCG
GTGCTACAGAGTTCTTGAAGTGGTGGCCTAACTACGGCTACACTAGAAGGACAGTATTTGGTATCTGCGC
TCTGCTGAAGCCAGTTACCTTCGGAAAAAGAGTTGGTAGCTCTTGATCCGGCAAACAAACCACCGCTGGT
AGCGGTGGTTTTTTTGTTTGCAAGCAGCAGATTACGCGCAGAAAAAAAGGATCTCAAGAAGATCCTTTGA
TCTTTTCTACGGGGTCTGACGCTCAGTGGAACGAAAACTCACGTTAAGGGATTTTGGTCATGACATTAAC
CTATAAAAATAGGCGTATCACGAGGCCCTTTCGTCTTCAC
Features (pLannotate 1.2.2; 17 found; start..end, strand, type, name):
     10..54      +  promoter       T5 promoter: bacteriophage T5 promoter for E. coli RNA polymerase, with embedded lac operator
     62..78      +  protein_bind   lac operator: The lac repressor binds to the lac operator to inhibit transcription in E. coli. This inhibition can be relieved by adding lactose or isopropyl-β-D-thiogalactopyranoside (IPTG). lac repressor encoded by lacI
    192..1290    +  CDS            MBP (fragment): maltose binding protein from E. coli; malE (mutated); This version of the gene does not encode a signal sequence, so MBP will remain in the cytosol.
   1372..1635    +  CDS            SUMO1 (fragment): SUMO1_ARATH - Also known as SMT3, SUM1. Experimental evidence at protein level: Swiss-Prot protein existence level 1. Ubiquitin-like protein which can be covalently attached to target lysines as a monomer. Does not seem to be involved in protein degradation and may function as an antagonist of ubiquitin in the degradation process. Required for the massive protein sumoylation in the nucleus induced by heat shock and controlled by SIZ1. Involved in the regulation of the heat stress transcription factor HSFA2 in acquired thermotolerance. From Arabidopsis thaliana (Mouse-ear cress).
   1708..1965    +  CDS            BANF1: BAF_HUMAN - Also known as BAF, BCRG1. Experimental evidence at protein level: Swiss-Prot protein existence level 1. (Microbial infection) In case of poxvirus infection, has an antiviral activity by blocking viral DNA replication. From Homo sapiens (Human).
   1985..2002    +  CDS            7xHis (fragment): 6xHis affinity tag
   2025..2119    +  terminator     lambda t0 terminator: transcription terminator from phage lambda
   2178..2993    +  CDS            KanR: aminoglycoside phosphotransferase; aph(3')-Ia; confers resistance to kanamycin in bacteria or G418 (Geneticin®) in eukaryotes
   3003..3147    +  CDS            CmR (fragment): chloramphenicol acetyltransferase; cat; confers resistance to chloramphenicol
   3212..3298    +  terminator     rrnB T1 terminator: Escherichia coli rrnB; transcription terminator T1 from the E. coli rrnB gene
   3321..3338    -  promoter       tet promoter (fragment): E. coli promoter for tetracycline efflux protein gene
   3357..3378    -  protein_bind   CAP binding site: CAP binding activates transcription in the presence of cAMP. E. coli catabolite activator protein
   3391..4473    -  CDS            lacI: lac repressor; lacI; The lac repressor binds to the lac operator to inhibit transcription in E. coli. This inhibition can be relieved by adding lactose or isopropyl-β-D-thiogalactopyranoside (IPTG).
   4474..4551    -  promoter       lacIq promoter: lacI (mutant); In the lacIq allele, a single base change in the promoter boosts expression of the lacI gene about 10-fold.
   4600..4641    +  CDS            rop (fragment): Rop protein, which maintains plasmids at low copy number; rop
   4743..4883    +  misc_feature   bom: basis of mobility region from pBR322
   5069..5657    -  rep_origin     ori: high-copy-number ColE1/pMB1/pBR322/pUC origin of replication
