[The description below was written by a language model from this plasmid's Addgene catalogue record and pLannotate feature annotations shown in this document.]
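Description:
H14-MBP-SUMO-Cys-Linker-BAF_G47E is a custom bacterial expression plasmid of about 5.8 kb for producing a mutant form of human barrier-to-autointegration factor (BAF, gene BANF1) in E. coli. It replicates from a high-copy ColE1/pMB1-type origin and is selected with kanamycin through an aph(3')-Ia cassette. The annotation also picks up backbone remnants that are probably non-functional: short fragments of a chloramphenicol acetyltransferase gene and of rop, plus the pBR322 bom region.

Expression is driven by a bacteriophage T5 promoter, which is read by the host E. coli RNA polymerase, so no T7 polymerase strain is needed. The promoter carries lac operator sequences, and the plasmid encodes its own lac repressor under the strengthened lacIq promoter, so transcription should be repressed until induced with IPTG. The open reading frame encodes an N-terminal 14-histidine tag, a signal-sequence-free maltose binding protein that stays in the cytosol, and a SUMO module. The annotation tool matched this module most closely to a plant SUMO1, but the record does not state its origin. By the construct name, a cysteine-containing linker follows, then the 267 bp BAF coding sequence with the G47E substitution. The lambda t0 terminator closes the unit, and an rrnB T1 terminator lies after the resistance region. A short His-tag-like fragment is annotated downstream of BAF; whether it is translated is not stated.

The His tag supports affinity purification, MBP typically aids solubility, and the SUMO domain allows the whole N-terminal tag to be removed by a SUMO-specific protease. The record does not state the purpose of the cysteine or the functional effect of G47E; the associated publication concerns BAF-mediated DNA cross-bridging during nuclear assembly after mitosis.
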