Addgene plasmid #101779: H14-MBP-SUMO-Cys-Linker-BAF_G47E
Purpose: Expresses His-MBP-tagged mutant BAF (G47E) in E.coli (SUMO-cleavable)
Depositing lab: Daniel Gerlich. Depositing organization: Institut fuer Molekulare Biotechnologie (IMBA). Publication: DNA Cross-Bridging Shapes a Single Nucleus from a Set of Mitotic Chromosomes. Samwer M, Schneider MWG, Hoefler R, Schmalhorst PS, Jude JG, Zuber J, Gerlich DW. Cell. 2017 Aug 24;170(5):956-972.e23. doi: 10.1016/j.cell.2017.07.038. PubMed 28841419.
Backbone
  Vector backbone: custom bacterial expression vector
  Backbone size w/o insert (bp): 5517
  Total vector size (bp): 5784
  Vector type: Bacterial Expression
Growth in bacteria
  Bacterial resistance: Kanamycin, 50 μg/mL
  Growth temperature: 37°C
  Growth strain: NEB Stable
  Copy number: High Copy
Gene/Insert
  Gene/Insert name: BAF (BANF1)
  Species: H. sapiens (human)
  Insert size (bp): 267
  Mutation: G47E mutation
  Entrez Gene: BANF1 (a.k.a. BAF, BCRP1, D14S1460, NGPS)
  Promoter: T5
  Tag / fusion protein: His14-MBP-SUMO (N terminal on backbone)
  Cloning method: Gibson Cloning
  Sequencing primers: 5′ GGTCGTCAGACTGTCGATGAAGCC; 3′ GTTCTGAGGTCATTACTGG
Terms and licenses: Academic/Nonprofit Terms; Industry Terms: Not Available to Industry
How to cite: H14-MBP-SUMO-Cys-Linker-BAF_G47E was a gift from Daniel Gerlich (Addgene plasmid # 101779 ; http://n2t.net/addgene:101779 ; RRID:Addgene_101779)
